>Addgene plasmid #39121 | GUCY1B3 | depositor partial sequence | sequence record 49178 | GUCY1B3 sequence 733 bps
CTTAAGAAGGAGATATACTATGCACAAGCGTCCGGTTCCGGCCAAACGCTATGACAACGTGACTATTCTG
TTCTCCGGTATCGTAGGGTTTAATGCATTTTGTAGCAAACATGCGTCGGGCGAGGGTGCTATGAAGATTG
TTAACCTGCTGAATGATCTGTACACACGTTTCGATACGCTGACCGACTCTCGCAAAAACCCGTTTGTGTA
TAAAGTCGAAACTGTTTGCGATAAGTATATGACAGTGAGTGGTCTGCCGGAGCCGTGCATCCATCACGCC
CGTTCAATTTGTCATCTGGCACTGGACATGATGGAAATTGCGGGGCAGGTACAGGTCGATGGCGAAAGCG
TTCAAATCACGATTGGTATCCACACCGGGGAGGTGGTAACTGGCGTCATTGGTCAGCGCATGCCGCGTTA
CTCCCTGTTCGGCAATACGGTTAACCTGACCTCCCGCACAGAAACCACTGGTGAAAAAGGGAAAATCAAT
GTGTCGGAGTATACATACCGTTGTCTGATGTCTCCGGAAAACAGTGACCCGCAATTTCATCTGGAGCACC
GCGGCCCGGTAAGCATGAAGGGTAAAAAAGAACCGATGCAGGTCTGGTTCCTGTCACGTAAGAATACGGG
CACCGAAGAGACTAAACAGGATGATGACGCAGAGAACCTCTACTTCCAATCGCACCATCATCACCACCAT
GATTACAAGGATGACGACGATAAGTGAGGATCC
