>Addgene plasmid #39121 | GUCY1B3 | addgene partial sequence | sequence record 53985 | pBRrevBam_primer
ATGCCGGCACGATGCGTCCGGCGTAGAGGATCGAGATCTCGATCCCGCGAAATTAATACGACTCACTATA
GGGGAATTGTGAGCGGATAACAATTCCCCTCTAGAAATAATTTTGTTTAACCTTAAGAAGGAGATATACT
ATGCACAAGCGTCCGGTTCCGGCCAAACGCTATGACAACGTGACTATTCTGTTCTCCGGTATCGTAGGGT
TTAATGCATTTTGTAGCAAACATGCGTCGGGCGAGGGTGCTATGAAGATTGTTAACCTGCTGAATGATCT
GTACACACGTTTCGATACGCTGACCGACTCTCGCAAAAACCCGTTTGTGTATAAAGTCGAAACTGTTTGC
GATAAGTATATGACAGTGAGTGGTCTGCCGGAGCCGTGCATCCATCACGCCCGTTCAATTTGTCATCTGG
CACTGGACATGATGGAAATTGCGGGGCAGGTACAGGTCGATGGCGAAAGCGTTCAAATCACGATTGGTAT
CCACACCGGGGAGGTGGTAACTGGCGTCATTGGTCAGCGCATGCCGCGTTACTCCCTGTTCGGCAATACG
GTTAACCTGACCTCCCGCACAGAAACCACTGGTGAAAAAGGGAAAATCAATGTGTCGGAGTATACATACC
GTTGTCTGATGTCTCCGGAAAACAGTGACCCGCAATTTCATCTGGAGCACCGCGGCCCGGTAAGCATGAA
GGGTAAAAAAGAACCGATGCAGGTCTGGTTCCTGTCACGTAAGAATACGGGCACCGAAGAGACTAAACAG
GATGATGACGCAGAGAACCTCTACTTCCAATCGCACCATCATCACCACCATGATTACAAGGATGACGACG
ATAAGTGAGGATCCGAATTCGAGCTCCGTCGACAAGCTTGCGGCCGCACTCGAGCACCACCACCACCACC
ACTGAGATCCGGCTGCTAACAAAGCCCGAAAGGAAGCTGA
