[The description below was written by a language model from this plasmid's Addgene catalogue record.]
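Description:
GUCY1B3 is a bacterial expression plasmid built on the pNIC-CTHF backbone from the SGC, made to produce a fragment of the human soluble guanylate cyclase beta subunit (guanylate cyclase 1, soluble, beta 3; current gene symbol GUCY1B1) for structure determination. It is propagated in E. coli under kanamycin selection and is recorded as low copy. The origin of replication is not stated, and no feature table accompanies the entry.

The insert is about 733 bp and was introduced by ligation-independent cloning. As the catalogue notes, it is not the full open reading frame. The mutation field describes a crystallised complex of two proteins: GUCY1A3 residues 468–680 and a double mutant of GUCY1B3 covering residues 408–610 with the substitutions G476C and C541S. Going by the plasmid name and insert size, this construct appears to carry the beta-subunit fragment, with the alpha partner presumably supplied from a separate construct, although the record does not say so explicitly. The protein is fused at its C terminus to a TEV-His6-Flag tag. The hexahistidine tag allows metal-affinity purification, the Flag epitope allows detection or immunoaffinity capture, and the TEV protease site allows both tags to be removed afterwards.

The promoter is not named. The listed T7 and T7-terminator sequencing primers suggest that the insert sits in a T7-type expression cassette, which would require a host supplying T7 RNA polymerase for expression. The construct is intended for recombinant production of the mutant beta-subunit domain for structural work on its heterodimeric complex with the alpha subunit.
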