Addgene plasmid #39121: GUCY1B3
Purpose: Bacterial expression for structure determination; may not be full ORF
Depositing lab: Nicola Burgess-Brown. Depositing organization: University of Oxford.
Backbone
  Vector backbone: pNIC-CTHF
  Backbone manufacturer: SGC
  Vector type: Bacterial Expression
Growth in bacteria
  Bacterial resistance: Kanamycin, 50 μg/mL
  Growth temperature: 37°C
  Growth strain: Mach1
  Copy number: Low Copy
Gene/Insert
  Gene/Insert name: GUCY1B3 (alt names: guanylate cyclase 1, soluble, beta 3; PDB:3UVJ (complex))
  Species: H. sapiens (human)
  Insert size (bp): 733
  Mutation: This is a complex of two proteins; GUCY1A3 (aa 468 – 680) and a double mutant of GUCY1B3 (aa 408 – 610; G476C, C541S).
  Entrez Gene: GUCY1B1 (a.k.a. GC-S-beta-1, GC-SB3, GUC1B3, GUCB3, GUCSB3, GUCY1B3)
  Tag / fusion protein: TEV-His6-Flag (C terminal on insert)
  Cloning method: Ligation Independent Cloning
  Sequencing primers: 5′ T7; 3′ T7-term
Terms and licenses: Academic/Nonprofit Terms; Industry Terms: Not Available to Industry
How to cite: GUCY1B3 was a gift from Nicola Burgess-Brown (Addgene plasmid # 39121 ; http://n2t.net/addgene:39121 ; RRID:Addgene_39121)
